Addgene plasmid #156809: pD649-HAsp-HAPLN4-Fc(DAPA)-AviTag-6xHis
Purpose: Mammalian expression of secreted protein fused to Fc(DAPA)-Avi-6xHis.
Depositing lab: Chris Garcia. Depositing organization: Stanford University. Publication: A Human IgSF Cell-Surface Interactome Reveals a Complex Network of Protein-Protein Interactions. Wojtowicz WM, Vielmetter J, Fernandes RA, Siepe DH, Eastman CL, Chisholm GB, Cox S, Klock H, Anderson PW, Rue SM, Miller JJ, Glaser SM, Bragstad ML, Vance J, Lam AW, Lesley SA, Zinn K, Garcia KC. Cell. 2020 Aug 20;182(4):1027-1043.e17. doi: 10.1016/j.cell.2020.07.025. PubMed 32822567.
Backbone
  Vector backbone: pD649
  Backbone size w/o insert (bp): 6106
  Vector type: Mammalian Expression
Growth in bacteria
  Bacterial resistance: Ampicillin, 100 μg/mL
  Growth temperature: 37°C
  Growth strain: DH5alpha
  Copy number: High Copy
Gene/Insert
  Gene/Insert name: HAPLN4 (alt name: HPLN4)
  Species: H. sapiens (human)
  Insert size (bp): 1119
  Mutation: Fc region of human IgG contains D265A and P329A mutations (DAPA)
  Entrez Gene: HAPLN4 (a.k.a. BRAL2, KIAA1926)
  Promoter: CMV/SP6
  Tag / fusion protein: Fc(DAPA)-AviTag-6xHis (C terminal on backbone)
  Cloning method: Restriction Enzyme; 5′ cloning site GCGGCCGC (not destroyed); 3′ cloning site GGCGCGCC (not destroyed)
  Sequencing primers: 5′ ATTTAGGTGACACTATAG; 3′ CACGTACCAGTTGAACTTCACC
Resource information
  A portion of this plasmid was derived from a plasmid made by: synthesis by ThermoFisher
Terms and licenses: Academic/Nonprofit Terms; Industry Terms: Not Available to Industry
Depositor comments: Some plasmids in this collection may have an IS4-like element ISVsa5 family transposase upstream of the CMV promoter.
How to cite: pD649-HAsp-HAPLN4-Fc(DAPA)-AviTag-6xHis was a gift from Chris Garcia (Addgene plasmid # 156809 ; http://n2t.net/addgene:156809 ; RRID:Addgene_156809)
