[The description below was written by a language model from this plasmid's Addgene catalogue record and pLannotate feature annotations shown in this document.]
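Description:
pD649-HAsp-HAPLN4-Fc(DAPA)-AviTag-6xHis is a mammalian expression plasmid built on the pD649 backbone for producing a secreted, Fc-fused form of human HAPLN4 (also called BRAL2, a hyaluronan-binding link protein of the extracellular matrix). It is propagated in E. coli as a high-copy plasmid through a ColE1/pUC-type origin and selected with ampicillin via the β-lactamase gene. The annotation also picks up short remnants of KanR, lacZα, an rrnB terminator and an f1 origin, which appear to be non-functional backbone fragments. The depositor notes that some plasmids in this collection may carry an IS4-like transposase insertion upstream of the CMV promoter, but no such element is annotated in this feature table.

Expression is driven by the CMV immediate-early enhancer and promoter, followed by a fragment of CMV intron A and an SP6 promoter, which could support in vitro transcription. The open reading frame begins with a leader peptide: the plasmid name indicates an "HAsp" signal sequence, while the automated annotation matches part of this region to an immunoglobulin heavy-chain signal sequence. The HAPLN4 coding sequence, cloned between retained NotI and AscI sites, is fused at its C terminus to a human IgG1 Fc region and terminated by the bGH polyadenylation signal. The Fc carries the D265A and P329A (DAPA) substitutions, generally used to reduce Fc effector interactions. The catalogue lists an AviTag for site-specific biotinylation and a 6xHis tag for metal-affinity purification after the Fc, although neither is annotated separately in the table. A second cassette, with SV40 and EM7 promoters, a puromycin N-acetyltransferase gene and an SV40 poly(A) signal, should allow puromycin selection in mammalian cells. The construct belongs to a collection made for producing recombinant secreted proteins to screen protein–protein interactions among human cell-surface proteins of the immunoglobulin superfamily.
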