Features (pLannotate 1.2.2; 21 found; start..end, strand, type, name):
    119..143     -  CDS            KanR (fragment): aminoglycoside phosphotransferase; aph(3')-Ia; confers resistance to kanamycin
    254..842     +  rep_origin     ori: high-copy-number ColE1/pMB1/pBR322/pUC origin of replication
   1067..1084    +  terminator     rrnB T2 terminator (fragment): transcription terminator T2 from the E. coli rrnB gene
   1109..1128    -  CDS            lacZα (fragment): LacZα fragment of β-galactosidase; lacZ fragment
   1584..1600    +  protein_bind   lac operator: The lac repressor binds to the lac operator to inhibit transcription in E. coli. This inhibition can be relieved by adding lactose or isopropyl-β-D-thiogalactopyranoside (IPTG). lac repressor encoded by lacI
   1843..2146    +  enhancer       CMV enhancer: human cytomegalovirus immediate early enhancer
   2147..2350    +  promoter       CMV promoter: human cytomegalovirus (CMV) immediate early promoter
   2486..2529    +  intron         CMV intron (fragment): modified intron A from human cytomegalovirus
   2581..2599    +  promoter       SP6 promoter: promoter for bacteriophage SP6 RNA polymerase
   2603..2640    +  CDS            IgH signal sequence (fragment): signal sequence from the mouse immunoglobulin heavy chain variable region
   2719..3867    +  CDS            HAPLN4: HPLN4_HUMAN - Also known as BRAL2, KIAA1926. Experimental evidence at transcript level: Swiss-Prot protein existence level 2. Binds to hyaluronic acid and may be involved in formation of the extracellular matrix. From Homo sapiens (Human).
   3883..4560    +  CDS            IGHG1 (fragment): IGHG1_HUMAN - Experimental evidence at protein level: Swiss-Prot protein existence level 1. Constant region of immunoglobulin heavy chains. Immunoglobulins, also known as antibodies, are membrane-bound or secreted glycoproteins produced by B lymphocytes. In the recognition phase of humoral immunity, the membrane-bound immunoglobulins serve as receptors which, upon binding of a specific antigen, trigger the clonal expansion and differentiation of B lymphocytes into immunoglobulins- secreting plasma cells. Secreted immunoglobulins mediate the effector phase of humoral immunity, which results in
   4775..4886    +  polyA_signal   bGH poly(A) signal: bovine growth hormone polyadenylation signal
   4887..4995    +  rep_origin     f1 ori (fragment): f1 bacteriophage origin of replication; arrow indicates direction of (+) strand synthesis
   5009..5338    +  promoter       SV40 promoter: SV40 enhancer and early promoter
   5386..5433    +  promoter       EM7 promoter: synthetic bacterial promoter&nbsp
   5452..6051    +  CDS            PuroR (fragment): puromycin N-acetyltransferase; pac from Streptomyces; confers resistance to puromycin
   6061..6186    +  CDS            ble (fragment): BLE_KLEPN - Experimental evidence at protein level: Swiss-Prot protein existence level 1. Binding protein with a strong affinity to the bleomycin family of antibiotics. Binds to CL990; an antimitotic-antibiotic compound. From Klebsiella pneumoniae.
   6181..6302    +  polyA_signal   SV40 poly(A) signal: SV40 polyadenylation signal
   6355..7215    -  CDS            AmpR: β-lactamase; bla; confers resistance to ampicillin, carbenicillin, and related antibiotics
   7218..89      -  promoter       AmpR promoter (fragment) (across the origin): bla
>Addgene plasmid #156809 | pD649-HAsp-HAPLN4-Fc(DAPA)-AviTag-6xHis | depositor full sequence | sequence record 302727 | Full Sequence
TTTCAATATTATTGAAGCATTTATCAGGGTTATTGTCTCATGAGCGGATACATATTTGAATGTATTTAGA
AAAATAAACAAATAGGGGTCAGTGTTACAACCAATTAACCAATTCTGAACATTATCGCGAGCCCATTTAT
ACCTGAATATGGCTCATAACACCCCTTGCTCATGACCAAAATCCCTTAACGTGAGTTACGCGCGCGTCGT
TCCACTGAGCGTCAGACCCCGTAGAAAAGATCAAAGGATCTTCTTGAGATCCTTTTTTTCTGCGCGTAAT
CTGCTGCTTGCAAACAAAAAAACCACCGCTACCAGCGGTGGTTTGTTTGCCGGATCAAGAGCTACCAACT
CTTTTTCCGAAGGTAACTGGCTTCAGCAGAGCGCAGATACCAAATACTGTTCTTCTAGTGTAGCCGTAGT
TAGCCCACCACTTCAAGAACTCTGTAGCACCGCCTACATACCTCGCTCTGCTAATCCTGTTACCAGTGGC
TGCTGCCAGTGGCGATAAGTCGTGTCTTACCGGGTTGGACTCAAGACGATAGTTACCGGATAAGGCGCAG
CGGTCGGGCTGAACGGGGGGTTCGTGCACACAGCCCAGCTTGGAGCGAACGACCTACACCGAACTGAGAT
ACCTACAGCGTGAGCTATGAGAAAGCGCCACGCTTCCCGAAGGGAGAAAGGCGGACAGGTATCCGGTAAG
CGGCAGGGTCGGAACAGGAGAGCGCACGAGGGAGCTTCCAGGGGGAAACGCCTGGTATCTTTATAGTCCT
GTCGGGTTTCGCCACCTCTGACTTGAGCGTCGATTTTTGTGATGCTCGTCAGGGGGGCGGAGCCTATGGA
AAAACGCCAGCAACGCGGCCTTTTTACGGTTCCTGGCCTTTTGCTGGCCTTTTGCTCACATGTTCTTTCC
TGCGTTATCCCCTGATTCTGTGGATAACCGTATTACCGCCTTTGAGTGAGCTGATACCGCTCGCCGCAGC
CGAACGACCGAGCGCAGCGAGTCAGTGAGCGAGGAAGCGGAAGGCGAGAGTAGGGAACTGCCAGGCATCA
AACTAAGCAGAAGGCCCCTGACGGATGGCCTTTTTGCGTTTCTACAAACTCTTTCTGTGTTGTAAAACGA
CGGCCAGTCTTAAGCTCGGGCCCCCTGGGCGGTTCTGATAACGAGTAATCGTTAATCCGCAAATAACGTA
AAAACCCGCTTCGGCGGGTTTTTTTATGGGGGGAGTTTAGGGAAAGAGCATTTGTCAGAATATTTAAGGG
CGCCTGTCACTTTGCTTGATATATGAGAATTATTTAACCTTATAAATGAGAAAAAAGCAACGCACTTTAA
ATAAGATACGTTGCTTTTTCGATTGATGAACACCTATAATTAAACTATTCATCTATTATTTATGATTTTT
TGTATATACAATATTTCTAGTTTGTTAAAGAGAATTAAGAAAATAAATCTCGAAAATAATAAAGGGAAAA
TCAGTTTTTGATATCAAAATTATACATGTCAACGATAATACAAAATATAATACAAACTATAAGATGTTAT
CAGTATTTATTATCATTTAGAATAAATTTTGTGTCGCCCTTAATTGTGAGCGGATAACAATTACGAGCTT
CATGCACAGTGGCGTTGACTCAATATTGGCCATTAGCCATATTATTCATTGGTTATATAGCATAAATCAA
TATTGGCTATTGGCCATTGCATACGTTGTATCTATATCATAATATGTACATTTATATTGGCTCATGTCCA
ATATGACCGCCATGTTGGCATTGATTATTGACTAGTTATTAATAGTAATCAATTACGGGGTCATTAGTTC
ATAGCCCATATATGGAGTTCCGCGTTACATAACTTACGGTAAATGGCCCGCCTGGCTGACCGCCCAACGA
CCCCCGCCCATTGACGTCAATAATGACGTATGTTCCCATAGTAACGCCAATAGGGACTTTCCATTGACGT
CAATGGGTGGAGTATTTACGGTAAACTGCCCACTTGGCAGTACATCAAGTGTATCATATGCCAAGTACGC
CCCCTATTGACGTCAATGACGGTAAATGGCCCGCCTGGCATTATGCCCAGTACATGACCTTATGGGACTT
TCCTACTTGGCAGTACATCTACGTATTAGTCATCGCTATTACCATGGTGATGCGGTTTTGGCAGTACATC
AATGGGCGTGGATAGCGGTTTGACTCACGGGGATTTCCAAGTCTCCACCCCATTGACGTCAATGGGAGTT
TGTTTTGGCACCAAAATCAACGGGACTTTCCAAAATGTCGTAACAACTCCGCCCCATTGACGCAAATGGG
CGGTAGGCGTGTACGGTGGGAGGTCTATATAAGCAGAGCTCGTTTAGTGAACCGTCAGATCGCCTGGAGA
CGCCATCCACGCTGTTTTGACCTCCATAGAAGACACCGGGACCGATCCAGCCTCCGCGGCCGGGAACGGT
GCATTGGAACGCGGATTCCCCGTGCCAAGAGTGACGTAAGTACCGCCTATAGAGTCTATAGGCCCACCCC
CTTGGCTTCGTTAGAACGCGGCTACAATTAATACATAACCTTATGTATCATACACATACGATTTAGGTGA
CACTATAGAATAACATCCACTTTGCCTTTCTCTCCACAGGTGTCCACTCCCAGGTCCAACTGCACCTCGG
TTCTATCGAAAACGCGCCTGCTAGCGCCACCATGAAGACCATCATTGCCCTGAGCTACATCTTCTGCCTG
GTGTTCGCTGCGGCCGCCCAAAGGGGCAGAAAAAAAGTGGTGCACGTGCTGGAAGGCGAGAGCGGATCTG
TGGTTGTTCAGACAGCTCCAGGCCAGGTGGTGTCTCACAGAGGCGGAACAATCGTGCTGCCCTGCAGATA
CCATTACGAAGCCGCCGCTCATGGACATGATGGCGTGCGGCTGAAATGGACCAAAGTGGTGGACCCTCTG
GCCTTCACCGATGTGTTTGTTGCCCTGGGACCTCAGCACAGAGCCTTCGGCTCTTATAGAGGCAGAGCCG
AACTTCAAGGCGACGGACCTGGGGATGCTTCCCTGGTGCTGAGAAATGTGACCCTGCAGGACTACGGCAG
ATACGAGTGCGAAGTGACCAACGAGCTGGAAGATGACGCCGGCATGGTCAAGCTGGATCTCGAAGGCGTG
GTGTTCCCATATCACCCTAGAGGCGGACGGTACAAGCTGACCTTTGCCGAAGCTCAGAGAGCCTGCGCCG
AGCAGGATGGAATTCTGGCTTCTGCCGAACAGCTGCACGCCGCTTGGAGAGATGGCCTGGATTGGTGTAA
TGCCGGCTGGCTGAGAGATGGAAGCGTGCAGTACCCCGTGAACAGACCTAGAGAACCTTGTGGCGGACTC
GGCGGAACAGGATCTGCTGGCGGAGGCGGAGATGCTAATGGCGGCCTGAGAAACTACGGCTACAGACACA
ACGCCGAGGAAAGATACGACGCCTTCTGCTTCACCAGCAACCTGCCTGGCCGGGTGTTCTTTCTGAAACC
TCTGAGGCCTGTGCCTTTCAGCGGAGCCGCTAGAGCTTGTGCTGCTAGAGGTGCTGCTGTGGCCAAAGTG
GGACAGCTGTTTGCTGCCTGGAAACTGCAGCTGCTGGATAGATGTACAGCAGGCTGGCTGGCCGATGGCA
GCGCCAGATATCCTATCGTGAACCCTAGAGCCAGATGCGGAGGAAGAAGGCCTGGCGTCAGAAGCCTGGG
ATTTCCTGATGCCACAAGACGCCTGTTCGGCGTGTACTGTTATAGAGCCCCTGGCGCTCCTGATCCTGCT
CCTGGTGGCTGGGGATGGGGCTGGGCTGGCGGCGGAGGATGGGCAGGCGGAGCTAGAGATCCTGCTGCTT
GGACACCTCTGCACGTTGGCGCGCCGGGCGGCGACAAGACCCACACCTGCCCCCCCTGCCCAGCTCCAGA
ACTGCTGGGAGGGCCTTCCGTGTTCCTGTTCCCCCCCAAGCCCAAGGACACCCTGATGATCAGCAGGACC
CCCGAGGTGACCTGCGTGGTGGTGGCCGTGTCCCACGAGGACCCAGAGGTGAAGTTCAACTGGTACGTGG
ACGGCGTGGAGGTGCACAACGCCAAGACCAAGCCCAGAGAGGAGCAGTACAACAGCACCTACAGGGTGGT
GTCCGTGCTGACCGTGCTGCACCAGGACTGGCTGAACGGCAAAGAATACAAGTGCAAAGTCTCCAACAAG
GCCCTGGCTGCCCCAATCGAAAAGACAATCAGCAAGGCCAAGGGCCAGCCACGGGAGCCCCAGGTGTACA
CCCTGCCCCCCAGCCGGGAGGAGATGACCAAGAACCAGGTGTCCCTGACCTGTCTGGTGAAGGGCTTCTA
CCCCAGCGATATCGCCGTGGAGTGGGAGAGCAACGGCCAGCCCGAGAACAACTACAAGACCACCCCCCCA
GTGCTGGACAGCGACGGCAGCTTCTTCCTGTACAGCAAGCTGACCGTGGACAAGTCCAGGTGGCAGCAGG
GCAACGTGTTCAGCTGCAGCGTGATGCACGAGGCCCTGCACAACCACTACACCCAGAAGTCCCTGAGCCT
GAGCCCCGGCGGCAGCGGTCTTAATGATATTTTCGAGGCTCAGAAGATTGAGTGGCATGAACACCACCAC
CATCACCACTAAGGCCGGCCTGTAGTCACTGGCACAACGCGTTACCCGGTAAGCCAATCGGGTATACACG
GTCGTCATACTGCAGACAGGGTTCTTCTACTTTGCAAGATAGTCTTGAGTAGTAAAATAAATAGATAGAG
AAAATCAGCCTCGACTGTGCCTTCTAGTTGCCAGCCATCTGTTGTTTGCCCCTCCCCCGTGCCTTCCTTG
ACCCTGGAAGGTGCCACTCCCACTGTCCTTTCCTAATAAAATGAGGAAATTGCATCACAACACTCAACCC
TATCTCGGTCTATTCTTTTGATTTATAAGGGATTTTGCCGATTTCGGCCTATTGGTTAAAAAATGAGCTG
ATTTAACAAAAATTTAACGCGAATTAATTCTGTGGAATGTGTGTCAGTTAGGGTGTGGAAAGTCCCCAGG
CTCCCCAGCAGGCAGAAGTATGCAAAGCATGCATCTCAATTAGTCAGCAACCAGGTGTGGAAAGTCCCCA
GGCTCCCCAGCAGGCAGAAGTATGCAAAGCATGCATCTCAATTAGTCAGCAACCATAGTCCCGCCCCTAA
CTCCGCCCATCCCGCCCCTAACTCCGCCCAGTTCCGCCCATTCTCCGCCCCATGGCTGACTAATTTTTTT
TATTTATGCAGAGGCCGAGGCCGCCTCTGCCTCTGAGCTATTCCAGAAGTAGTGAGGAGGCTTTTTTGGA
GGCCTAGGCTTTTGCAAAAAGCTCCCGGGAGCTTGTATATCCATTTTCGGATCTGATCAGCACGTGTTGA
CAATTAATCATCGGCATAGTATATCGGCATAGTATAATACGACAAGGTGAGGAACTAAACCATGACCGAG
TACAAGCCCACGGTGCGCCTCGCCACCCGCGACGACGTCCCCAGGGCCGTACGCACCCTCGCCGCCGCGT
TCGCCGACTACCCCGCCACGCGCCACACCGTCGATCCGGACCGCCACATCGAGCGGGTCACCGAGCTGCA
AGAACTCTTCCTCACGCGCGTCGGGCTCGACATCGGCAAGGTGTGGGTCGCGGACGACGGCGCCGCGGTG
GCGGTCTGGACCACGCCGGAGAGCGTCGAAGCGGGGGCGGTGTTCGCCGAGATCGGCCCGCGCATGGCCG
AGTTGAGCGGTTCCCGGCTGGCCGCGCAGCAACAGATGGAAGGCCTCCTGGCGCCGCACCGGCCCAAGGA
GCCCGCGTGGTTCCTGGCCACCGTCGGCGTCTCGCCCGACCACCAGGGCAAGGGTCTGGGCAGCGCCGTC
GTGCTCCCCGGAGTGGAGGCGGCCGAGCGCGCCGGGGTGCCCGCCTTCCTGGAGACATCCGCGCCCCGCA
ACCTCCCCTTCTACGAGCGGCTCGGCTTCACCGTCACCGCCGACGTCGAGGTGCCCGAAGGACCGCGCAC
CTGGTGCATGACCCGCAAGCCCGGTGCCTGACACGTGCTACGAGATTTCGATTCCACCGCCGCCTTCTAT
GAAAGGTTGGGCTTCGGAATCGTTTTCCGGGACGCCGGCTGGATGATCCTCCAGCGCGGGGATCTCATGC
TGGAGTTCTTCGCCCACCCCAACTTGTTTATTGCAGCTTATAATGGTTACAAATAAAGCAATAGCATCAC
AAATTTCACAAATAAAGCATTTTTTTCACTGCATTCTAGTTGTGGTTTGTCCAAACTCATCAATGTATCT
TATCATGTCTGTATACCGTCGACCTCTAGCTAGAGCTTGGCGTAATCATGGTCATTACCAATGCTTAATC
AGTGAGGCACCTATCTCAGCGATCTGTCTATTTCGTTCATCCATAGTTGCCTGACTCCCCGTCGTGTAGA
TAACTACGATACGGGAGGGCTTACCATCTGGCCCCAGCGCTGCGATGATACCGCGAGAACCACGCTCACC
GGCTCCGGATTTATCAGCAATAAACCAGCCAGCCGGAAGGGCCGAGCGCAGAAGTGGTCCTGCAACTTTA
TCCGCCTCCATCCAGTCTATTAATTGTTGCCGGGAAGCTAGAGTAAGTAGTTCGCCAGTTAATAGTTTGC
GCAACGTTGTTGCCATCGCTACAGGCATCGTGGTGTCACGCTCGTCGTTTGGTATGGCTTCATTCAGCTC
CGGTTCCCAACGATCAAGGCGAGTTACATGATCCCCCATGTTGTGCAAAAAAGCGGTTAGCTCCTTCGGT
CCTCCGATCGTTGTCAGAAGTAAGTTGGCCGCAGTGTTATCACTCATGGTTATGGCAGCACTGCATAATT
CTCTTACTGTCATGCCATCCGTAAGATGCTTTTCTGTGACTGGTGAGTACTCAACCAAGTCATTCTGAGA
ATAGTGTATGCGGCGACCGAGTTGCTCTTGCCCGGCGTCAATACGGGATAATACCGCGCCACATAGCAGA
ACTTTAAAAGTGCTCATCATTGGAAAACGTTCTTCGGGGCGAAAACTCTCAAGGATCTTACCGCTGTTGA
GATCCAGTTCGATGTAACCCACTCGTGCACCCAACTGATCTTCAGCATCTTTTACTTTCACCAGCGTTTC
TGGGTGAGCAAAAACAGGAAGGCAAAATGCCGCAAAAAAGGGAATAAGGGCGACACGGAAATGTTGAATA
CTCATATTCTTCCTT
