>Addgene plasmid #156809 | pD649-HAsp-HAPLN4-Fc(DAPA)-AviTag-6xHis | depositor partial sequence | sequence record 302728 | insert (secreted protein)
CAAAGGGGCAGAAAAAAAGTGGTGCACGTGCTGGAAGGCGAGAGCGGATCTGTGGTTGTTCAGACAGCTC
CAGGCCAGGTGGTGTCTCACAGAGGCGGAACAATCGTGCTGCCCTGCAGATACCATTACGAAGCCGCCGC
TCATGGACATGATGGCGTGCGGCTGAAATGGACCAAAGTGGTGGACCCTCTGGCCTTCACCGATGTGTTT
GTTGCCCTGGGACCTCAGCACAGAGCCTTCGGCTCTTATAGAGGCAGAGCCGAACTTCAAGGCGACGGAC
CTGGGGATGCTTCCCTGGTGCTGAGAAATGTGACCCTGCAGGACTACGGCAGATACGAGTGCGAAGTGAC
CAACGAGCTGGAAGATGACGCCGGCATGGTCAAGCTGGATCTCGAAGGCGTGGTGTTCCCATATCACCCT
AGAGGCGGACGGTACAAGCTGACCTTTGCCGAAGCTCAGAGAGCCTGCGCCGAGCAGGATGGAATTCTGG
CTTCTGCCGAACAGCTGCACGCCGCTTGGAGAGATGGCCTGGATTGGTGTAATGCCGGCTGGCTGAGAGA
TGGAAGCGTGCAGTACCCCGTGAACAGACCTAGAGAACCTTGTGGCGGACTCGGCGGAACAGGATCTGCT
GGCGGAGGCGGAGATGCTAATGGCGGCCTGAGAAACTACGGCTACAGACACAACGCCGAGGAAAGATACG
ACGCCTTCTGCTTCACCAGCAACCTGCCTGGCCGGGTGTTCTTTCTGAAACCTCTGAGGCCTGTGCCTTT
CAGCGGAGCCGCTAGAGCTTGTGCTGCTAGAGGTGCTGCTGTGGCCAAAGTGGGACAGCTGTTTGCTGCC
TGGAAACTGCAGCTGCTGGATAGATGTACAGCAGGCTGGCTGGCCGATGGCAGCGCCAGATATCCTATCG
TGAACCCTAGAGCCAGATGCGGAGGAAGAAGGCCTGGCGTCAGAAGCCTGGGATTTCCTGATGCCACAAG
ACGCCTGTTCGGCGTGTACTGTTATAGAGCCCCTGGCGCTCCTGATCCTGCTCCTGGTGGCTGGGGATGG
GGCTGGGCTGGCGGCGGAGGATGGGCAGGCGGAGCTAGAGATCCTGCTGCTTGGACACCTCTGCACGTT
